Addgene plasmid #11343: pACT2.2
Purpose: (Empty Backbone)
Depositing lab: Guy Caldwell. Depositing organization: University of Alabama at Tuscaloosa.
Backbone
  Vector backbone: pACT2.2
  Backbone size (bp): 7550
  Vector type: Yeast Expression
  Selectable markers: LEU2
Growth in bacteria
  Bacterial resistance: Ampicillin, 100 μg/mL
  Growth temperature: 37°C
  Growth strain: DH5alpha
  Copy number: High Copy
Gene/Insert
  Gene/Insert name: None
  Tag / fusion protein: Gal4 Activation Domain (N terminal on backbone)
  Cloning method: Restriction Enzyme
  Sequencing primers: 5′ Gal4 AD
Terms and licenses: Academic/Nonprofit Terms; Industry Terms: Not Available to Industry
Depositor comments: Yeast two-hybrid transcriptional activation domain vector, containing the MCS illustrated in "author's map". Use for traditional cloning for a target cDNA sequence to test a directed yeast two-hybrid interaction. This plasmid is intended for use exclusively as a teaching resource as part of the Integrated Genomics Discovery-Based Laboratory Course. Addgene does not make any guarantee that the plasmid is suitable for research purposes.
How to cite: pACT2.2 was a gift from Guy Caldwell (Addgene plasmid # 11343 ; http://n2t.net/addgene:11343 ; RRID:Addgene_11343)
