[The description below was written by a language model from this plasmid's Addgene catalogue record.]
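Description:
pACT2.2 is an empty yeast expression backbone of about 7.55 kb that serves as the activation-domain ("prey") vector in the yeast two-hybrid system. It is a shuttle plasmid: in E. coli it is maintained at high copy under ampicillin selection, and in yeast it is selected through the LEU2 auxotrophic marker, which allows transformants of a leu2 host strain to grow without leucine. The record does not provide a feature table, so the promoter driving the fusion, the terminator, and the bacterial and yeast replication origins are not stated.

The vector carries no insert. Its functional payload is the Gal4 transcriptional activation domain encoded on the backbone, positioned so that it is fused to the N terminus of whatever coding sequence is placed in the downstream multiple cloning site. The composition of that cloning site is shown only on the depositor's map and is not listed in the record. A cDNA of interest is introduced in frame by conventional restriction-enzyme cloning, and junctions can be checked with a primer that reads out of the Gal4 activation domain.

In use, the resulting activation-domain fusion is co-expressed in yeast with a partner protein fused to a DNA-binding domain from a companion vector. Physical interaction between the two proteins reconstitutes a functional transcription factor and turns on reporter genes, allowing a directed test of a specific pairwise interaction. The depositor notes that this plasmid is intended exclusively as a teaching resource for a discovery-based genomics laboratory course, and its suitability for research use is not guaranteed.
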