>Addgene plasmid #11343 | pACT2.2 | addgene partial sequence | sequence record 18169 | 11343 with Gal4 AD
ACCCAAAAAAGAGATCTCTATGGCTTACCCATACGATGTTCCAGATTACGCTAGCTTGGGTGGTCATATG
GCCATGGAGGCCCCGGGGATCCGAATTCGAGCTCGAGAGATCTATGAATCGTAGATACTGAAAAACCCCG
CAAGTTCACTTCAACTGTGCATCGTGCACCATCTCAATTTCTTTCATTTATACATCGTTTTGCCTTCTTT
TATGTAACTATACTCCTCTAAGTTTCAATCTTGGCCATGTAACCTCTGATCTATAGAATTTTTTAAATGA
CTAGAATTAATGCCCATCTTTTTTTTGGACCTAAATTCTTCATGAAAATATATTACGAGGGCTTATTCAG
AAGCTTTGGACTTCTTCGCCAGAGGTTTGGTCAAGTCTCCAATCAAGGTTGTCGGCTTGTCTACCTTGCC
AGAAATTTACGAAAAGATGGAAAAGGGTCAAATCGTTGGTAGATACGTTGTTGACACTTCTAAATAAGCG
AATTTCTTATGATTTATGATTTTTATTATTAAATAAGTTATAAAAAAAATAAGTGTATACAAATTTTAAA
GTGACTCTTAGGTTTTAAAACGAAAATTCTTATTCTTGAGTAACTCTTTCCTGTAGGTCAGGTTGCTTTC
TCAGGTATAGCATGAGGTCGCTCTTATTGACCACACCTCTACCGGCATGCCGGTCGAGGGACCTAATAAC
TTCGTATAGCATACATTATACGAAGTTATATTAAGGGTTCCGGATCGCGGCCGCTCGACCTGCAGCCAAG
CTAGCTTGGCTGGACGTAAACTCCTCTTCAGACCTAATAACTTCGTATAGCATACATTATACGAAGTTAT
ATTAAGGGTTATTGAATATGATCGGAATTGGTCGAGGGACCTAATAACTTCGTATAGCATACATTATACG
AAGTTATATT
